>Addgene plasmid #50024 | pENTR-CrkII | depositor partial sequence | sequence record 74729 | M13_F
TTCGTTGCAACAAATTGATGAGCAATGCTTTTTTATAATGCCAACTTTGATACAAAAAAGCAGGCTTCAC
CATGGCGGGCAACTTCGACTCGGAGGAGCGGAGTAGCTGGTACTGGGGCCGCCTGAGCCGGCAGGAGGCG
GTGGCGCTATTGCAGGGCCAGCGGCACGGGGTGTTCCTGGTGCGGGACTCGAGCACCAGCCCCGGGGACT
ATGTGCTTAGCGTCTCCGAAAACTCGCGCGTCTCCCACTACATCATCAACAGCAGCGGCCCGCGCCCTCC
AGTGCCTCCGTCGCCCGCTCAGCCTCCGCCGGGAGTGAGTCCCTCCAGGCTCCGAATAGGAGATCAAGAA
TTTGATTCATTGCCTGCTTTACTGGAATTCTACAAAATACACTATTTGGACACTACAACATTGATAGAAC
CAGTGGCCAGATCAAGGCAGGGTAGTGGAGTGATTCTCAGGCAGGAGGAGGCAGAGTATGTGCGGGCCCT
CTTTGACTTTAATGGGAATGATGAAGAAGATCTTCCCTTTAAGAAAGGAGACATCCTGAGAATCCGGGAT
AAGCCTGAAGAGCAGTGGTGGAATGCAGAGGACAGCGAAGGAAAGAGGGGGATGATTCCTGTCCCTTACG
TGGAGAAGTATAGACCTGCCTCCGCCTCAGTATCGGCTCTGATTGGAGGTAACCAGGAGGGTTCCCACCC
ACAGCCACTGGGTGGGCCGGAGCCTGGGCCCTATGCCCAACCCAGCGTCAACACTCCGCTCCCTAACCTC
CAGAATGGGCCCATTTATGCCAGGGTTATCCAGAAGCGAGT
