>Addgene plasmid #50024 | pENTR-CrkII | depositor partial sequence | sequence record 74730 | M13_R
GGCAATAATGATTTTATTTTGACTGATAGTGACCTGTTCGTTGCAACAAATTGATAAGCAATGCTTTCTT
ATAATGCCAACTTTGTACAAGAAAGCTGGGTCTAGCTGAAGTCCTCATCGGGATTCTGTTGATCCAGCAG
ACGGACATGTGTGAATGGGAAGTGACCTCGTTTGCCATTACACTCCCCTTCCCACTGACCACTCACATTA
ATCTTCGTAACCTTTACCAGCTCACCGACCTCCAAAGCCAAGGCTGTCTTGTCGTAGGCATTAGGGACTC
GCTTCTGGATAACCCTGGCATAAATGGGCCCATTCTGGAGGTTAGGGAGCGGAGTGTTGACGCTGGGTTG
GGCATAGGGCCCAGGCTCCGGCCCACCCAGTGGCTGTGGGTGGGAACCCTCCTGGTTACCTCCAATCAGA
GCCGATACTGAGGCGGAGGCAGGTCTATACTTCTCCACGTAAGGGACAGGAATCATCCCCCTCTTTCCTT
CGCTGTCCTCTGCATTCCACCACTGCTCTTCAGGCTTATCCCGGATTCTCAGGATGTCTCCTTTCTTAAA
GGGAAGATCTTCTTCATCATTCCCATTAAAGTCAAAGAGGGCCCGCACATACTCTGCCTCCTCCTGCCTG
AGAATCACTCCACTACCCTGCCTTGATCTGGCCACTGGTTCTATCAATGTTGTAGTGTCCAAATAGTGTA
TTTTGTAGAATTCCAGTAAAGCAGGCAATGAATCAAATTCTTGATCTCCTATTCGGAGCCTGGAGGGACT
CACTCCCGGCGGAGGCTGAGCGGGCGACGGAGGCACTGGANGGCGCGGGCCGCTGCTGTTGATGATGTAG
TGGGAGACGCGCGAGTTTCGGAGACGCTAAGCACATAGTCCCGGGGCTGGTGCTCGAGTCCCGCAC
