>Addgene plasmid #50024 | pENTR-CrkII | addgene partial sequence | sequence record 100337 | M13-F20 5'-TGTAAAACGACGGCCAGT-3'
GACTGATAGTGACCTGTTCGTTGCAACAAATTGATGAGCAATGCTTTTTTATAATGCCAACTTTGTACAA
AAAAGCAGGCTTCACCATGGCGGGCAACTTCGACTCGGAGGAGCGGAGTAGCTGGTACTGGGGCCGCCTG
AGCCGGCAGGAGGCGGTGGCGCTATTGCAGGGCCAGCGGCACGGGGTGTTCCTGGTGCGGGACTCGAGCA
CCAGCCCCGGGGACTATGTGCTTAGCGTCTCCGAAAACTCGCGCGTCTCCCACTACATCATCAACAGCAG
CGGCCCGCGCCCTCCAGTGCCTCCGTCGCCCGCTCAGCCTCCGCCGGGAGTGAGTCCCTCCAGGCTCCGA
ATAGGAGATCAAGAATTTGATTCATTGCCTGCTTTACTGGAATTCTACAAAATACACTATTTGGACACTA
CAACATTGATAGAACCAGTGGCCAGATCAAGGCAGGGTAGTGGAGTGATTCTCAGGCAGGAGGAGGCAGA
GTATGTGCGGGCCCTCTTTGACTTTAATGGGAATGATGAAGAAGATCTTCCCTTTAAGAAAGGAGACATC
CTGAGAATCCGGGATAAGCCTGAAGAGCAGTGGTGGAATGCAGAGGACAGCGAAGGAAAGAGGGGGATGA
TTCCTGTCCCTTACGTGGAGAAGTATAGACCTGCCTCCGCCTCAGTATCGGCTCTGATTGGAGGTAACCA
GGAGGGTTCCCACCCACAGCCACTGGGTGGGCCGGAGCCTGGGCCCTATGCCCAACCCAGCGTCAACACT
CCGCTCCCTAACCTCCAGAAT
