>Addgene plasmid #50024 | pENTR-CrkII | addgene partial sequence | sequence record 100338 | M13-Rev 5'-CAGGAAACAGCTATGACC-3'
TAATGATTTTATTTTGACTGATAGTGACCTGTTCGTTGCAACAAATTGATAAGCAATGCTTTCTTATAAT
GCCAACTTTGTACAAGAAAGCTGGGTCTAGCTGAAGTCCTCATCGGGATTCTGTTGATCCAGCAGACGGA
CATGTGTGAATGGGAAGTGACCTCGTTTGCCATTACACTCCCCTTCCCACTGACCACTCACATTAATCTT
CGTAACCTTTACCAGCTCACCGACCTCCAAAGCCAAGGCTGTCTTGTCGTAGGCATTAGGGACTCGCTTC
TGGATAACCCTGGCATAAATGGGCCCATTCTGGAGGTTAGGGAGCGGAGTGTTGACGCTGGGTTGGGCAT
AGGGCCCAGGCTCCGGCCCACCCAGTGGCTGTGGGTGGGAACCCTCCTGGTTACCTCCAATCAGAGCCGA
TACTGAGGCGGAGGCAGGTCTATACTTCTCCACGTAAGGGACAGGAATCATCCCCCTCTTTCCTTCGCTG
TCCTCTGCATTCCACCACTGCTCTTCAGGCTTATCCCGGATTCTCAGGATGTCTCCTTTCTTAAAGGGAA
GATCTTCTTCATCATTCCCATTAAAGTCAAAGAGGGCCCGCACATACTCTGCCTCCTCCTGCCTGAGAAT
CACTCCACTACCCTGCCTTGATCTGGCCACTGGTTCTATCAATGTTGTAGTGTCCAAATAGTGTATTTTG
TAGAATTCCAGTAAAGCAGGCAATGAATCAAATTCTTGATCTCCTATTCGGAGCCTGGAGGGACTCACTC
CCGGCGGAGGCTGAGCGGGCGACGGAGGCACTGGAGGGCGC
