[The description below was written by a language model from this plasmid's Addgene catalogue record.]
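Description:
pENTR-CrkII is a Gateway entry clone carrying the mouse Crk-II coding sequence (adapter molecule crk isoform 2). It was built on the pDONR221 donor backbone from Life Technologies. The insert is about 915 bp in a total plasmid of roughly 3.46 kb, and the depositor notes that it was isolated from adult mouse kidney cDNA. The plasmid is maintained in E. coli as a high-copy vector under kanamycin selection. No feature table accompanies the record, so individual elements such as the origin of replication or the exact recombination sites are not itemised. An entry clone made by Gateway recombination into pDONR221 would normally have its insert flanked by attL sites, and the M13 forward and reverse priming sites listed for sequencing lie outside the insert.

As an entry vector, the construct is not meant to express Crk-II itself. The record lists no promoter, tag or reporter associated with the insert, and it does not say whether the reading frame retains a stop codon. Its role is to act as a shuttle: an LR recombination reaction moves the Crk-II sequence in a defined orientation into any compatible destination vector, which then supplies the promoter, any fusion tags and host-appropriate selection. Crk-II is an SH2/SH3 adaptor protein involved in signalling that affects cytoskeletal organisation and cell motility. The associated publication describes the clone as part of a library of mammalian effector modules for synthetic morphology, which suggests it is intended as a reusable part for building expression constructs that drive defined cell behaviours in mammalian cells.
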