Addgene plasmid #50024: pENTR-CrkII
Purpose: pENTR vector for mouse Crk-II
Depositing lab: Jamie Davies. Depositing organization: University of Edinburgh. Publication: A library of mammalian effector modules for synthetic morphology. Cachat E, Liu W, Hohenstein P, Davies JA. J Biol Eng. 2014 Nov 19;8(1):26. eCollection 2014. 158 PubMed 25478005.
Backbone
  Vector backbone: pDONR221
  Backbone manufacturer: Life Technologies
  Backbone size w/o insert (bp): 2549
  Total vector size (bp): 3464
  Vector type: Entry vector
Growth in bacteria
  Bacterial resistance: Kanamycin, 50 μg/mL
  Growth temperature: 37°C
  Growth strain: Top10
  Copy number: High Copy
Gene/Insert
  Gene/Insert name: Crk-II (alt name: adapter molecule crk isoform 2)
  Species: M. musculus (mouse)
  Insert size (bp): 915
  GenBank ID: NM_133656.5
  Entrez Gene: Crk (a.k.a. Crk-I, Crk-II, Crk-III, Crk3, CrkIII, Crko, c-Crk, p38)
  Cloning method: Gateway Cloning
  Sequencing primers: 5′ M13_F; 3′ M13_R
Terms and licenses: Academic/Nonprofit Terms; Industry Terms: Not Available to Industry
Depositor comments: Crk-II isolated from adult mouse kidney cDNA
How to cite: pENTR-CrkII was a gift from Jamie Davies (Addgene plasmid # 50024 ; http://n2t.net/addgene:50024 ; RRID:Addgene_50024)
